Addgene plasmid #80211: non-targeting control gRNA (BRDN0001487058)
Purpose: 3rd generation lentiviral gRNA plasmid, non-targeting control gRNA
Depositing lab: John Doench & David Root. Depositing organization: Broad Institute. Publication: Optimized sgRNA design to maximize activity and minimize off-target effects of CRISPR-Cas9. Doench JG, Fusi N, Sullender M, Hegde M, Vaimberg EW, Donovan KF, Smith I, Tothova Z, Wilen C, Orchard R, Virgin HW, Listgarten J, Root DE. Nat Biotechnol. 2016 Jan 18. doi: 10.1038/nbt.3437. PubMed 26780180.
Backbone
  Vector backbone: lentiGuide-Puro
  Backbone manufacturer: Zhang Lab (Addgene plasmid # 52963)
  Vector type: Mammalian Expression, Lentiviral, CRISPR
  Selectable markers: Puromycin
Growth in bacteria
  Bacterial resistance: Ampicillin, 100 μg/mL
  Growth temperature: 37°C
  Growth strain: DH5alpha
  Copy number: High Copy
Gene/Insert
  Gene/Insert name: Non-targeting control gRNA
  gRNA/shRNA sequence: TCGGGGACCACCCACGATCC
  Species: H. sapiens (human)
  Promoter: hU6
  Cloning method: Unknown
  Sequencing primers: 5′ U6-F; 3′ pS2-R
Terms and licenses: Academic/Nonprofit Terms; Industry Terms: Not Available to Industry
How to cite: non-targeting control gRNA (BRDN0001487058) was a gift from John Doench & David Root (Addgene plasmid # 80211 ; http://n2t.net/addgene:80211 ; RRID:Addgene_80211)
