[The description below was written by a language model from this plasmid's Addgene catalogue record and pLannotate feature annotations shown in this document.]
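Description:
The non-targeting control gRNA (BRDN0001487058) plasmid is a third-generation lentiviral guide RNA vector built on the lentiGuide-Puro backbone, intended for mammalian CRISPR experiments. It is maintained in E. coli through a high-copy ColE1/pUC-type origin with ampicillin selection (β-lactamase under its own promoter). The backbone also carries an f1 origin, an SV40 origin and poly(A) signal, and remnants of lac and T7/T3 promoter elements.

The lentiviral cassette begins with an RSV promoter fused to a truncated HIV-1 5' LTR, which makes genomic RNA production Tat-independent. This is followed by the Ψ packaging signal with a partial gag sequence, and by the Rev response element for Rev-dependent nuclear export. Downstream, a human U6 RNA polymerase III promoter drives a 20-nucleotide spacer joined to the Streptococcus pyogenes Cas9 guide RNA scaffold. The spacer is catalogued as non-targeting, with human listed as the species. A cPPT/CTS element then precedes the EF-1α core promoter with its intron A, which expresses puromycin N-acetyltransferase for selecting transduced cells. A WPRE enhances transcript expression, and a self-inactivating ΔU3 3' LTR closes the provirus.

The annotated features include no Cas9 coding sequence, so the nuclease must come from elsewhere, for example from cells already expressing Cas9. The record gives the purpose only as a non-targeting control. Such a guide typically serves as a negative control alongside gene-targeting guides in the same backbone, accounting for the effects of transduction, puromycin selection and guide expression in knockout or screening experiments.
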