Features (pLannotate 1.2.2; 29 found; start..end, strand, type, name):
     14..80      +  CDS            small t antigen (fragment): SV40 (simian virus 40) small t antigen
    106..317     +  promoter       EF-1α core promoter: core promoter for human elongation factor EF-1α
    318..1256    +  intron         EF-1α intron A: intron upstream of the start codon of human EF-1α
   1278..1877    +  CDS            PuroR (fragment): puromycin N-acetyltransferase; pac from Streptomyces; confers resistance to puromycin
   1893..2481    +  misc_feature   WPRE: woodchuck hepatitis virus posttranscriptional regulatory element
   2532..2551    +  misc_feature   cPPT/CTS (fragment): central polypurine tract and central termination sequence of HIV-1
   2553..2786    +  LTR            3' LTR (ΔU3): self-inactivating 3' long terminal repeat (LTR) from HIV-1
   2864..2985    +  polyA_signal   SV40 poly(A) signal: SV40 polyadenylation signal
   3025..3160    +  rep_origin     SV40 ori: SV40 origin of replication
   3181..3199    -  promoter       T7 promoter: promoter for bacteriophage T7 RNA polymerase
   3207..3362    +  CDS            lacZα (fragment): LacZα fragment of β-galactosidase; lacZ fragment
   3367..3795    +  rep_origin     f1 ori (sequence partly withheld): f1 bacteriophage origin of replication; arrow indicates direction of (+) strand synthesis
   3848..3952    +  promoter       AmpR promoter: bla
   3953..4813    +  CDS            AmpR: β-lactamase; bla; confers resistance to ampicillin, carbenicillin, and related antibiotics
   4984..5572    +  rep_origin     ori: high-copy-number ColE1/pMB1/pBR322/pUC origin of replication
   5755..5847    +  CDS            lacI (fragment): lac repressor; lacI; The lac repressor binds to the lac operator to inhibit transcription in E. coli. This inhibition can be relieved by adding lactose or isopropyl-β-D-thiogalactopyranoside (IPTG).
   5860..5881    +  protein_bind   CAP binding site: CAP binding activates transcription in the presence of cAMP. E. coli catabolite activator protein
   5896..5926    +  promoter       lac promoter: promoter for the E. coli lac operon
   5934..5950    +  protein_bind   lac operator: The lac repressor binds to the lac operator to inhibit transcription in E. coli. This inhibition can be relieved by adding lactose or isopropyl-β-D-thiogalactopyranoside (IPTG). lac repressor encoded by lacI
   5995..6013    +  promoter       T3 promoter: promoter for bacteriophage T3 RNA polymerase
   6041..6267    +  promoter       RSV promoter: Rous sarcoma virus enhancer/promoter
   6268..6448    +  LTR            5' LTR (truncated): truncated 5' long terminal repeat (LTR) from HIV-1
   6495..6620    +  misc_feature   HIV-1 Ψ: packaging signal of human immunodeficiency virus type 1
   6604..6967    +  CDS            HIV-1 gag (fragment): gag protein from human immunodeficiency virus 1; gag
   7113..7346    +  misc_feature   RRE: The Rev response element (RRE) of HIV-1 allows for Rev-dependent mRNA export from the nucleus to the cytoplasm.
   7723..7749    +  CDS            Rev (fragment): human immunodeficiency virus 1 (HIV-1) Rev protein; rev; enhances nuclear export of unspliced and incompletely spliced viral mRNAs
   7753..7993    +  promoter       U6 promoter: RNA polymerase III promoter for human U6 snRNA
   8023..8098    +  misc_RNA       gRNA scaffold: guide RNA scaffold for the Streptococcus pyogenes CRISPR/Cas9 system
   8154..8271    +  misc_feature   cPPT/CTS: central polypurine tract and central termination sequence of HIV-1
>Addgene plasmid #80211 | non-targeting control gRNA (BRDN0001487058) | depositor full sequence | sequence record 150900 | Full Sequence
CCCGGGTGCAAAGATGGATAAAGTTTTAAACAGAGAGGAATCTTTGCAGCTAATGGACCTTCTAGGTCTT
GAAAGGAGTGGGAATTGGCTCCGGTGCCCGTCAGTGGGCAGAGCGCACATCGCCCACAGTCCCCGAGAAG
TTGGGGGGAGGGGTCGGCAATTGATCCGGTGCCTAGAGAAGGTGGCGCGGGGTAAACTGGGAAAGTGATG
TCGTGTACTGGCTCCGCCTTTTTCCCGAGGGTGGGGGAGAACCGTATATAAGTGCAGTAGTCGCCGTGAA
CGTTCTTTTTCGCAACGGGTTTGCCGCCAGAACACAGGTAAGTGCCGTGTGTGGTTCCCGCGGGCCTGGC
CTCTTTACGGGTTATGGCCCTTGCGTGCCTTGAATTACTTCCACCTGGCTGCAGTACGTGATTCTTGATC
CCGAGCTTCGGGTTGGAAGTGGGTGGGAGAGTTCGAGGCCTTGCGCTTAAGGAGCCCCTTCGCCTCGTGC
TTGAGTTGAGGCCTGGCCTGGGCGCTGGGGCCGCCGCGTGCGAATCTGGTGGCACCTTCGCGCCTGTCTC
GCTGCTTTCGATAAGTCTCTAGCCATTTAAAATTTTTGATGACCTGCTGCGACGCTTTTTTTCTGGCAAG
ATAGTCTTGTAAATGCGGGCCAAGATCTGCACACTGGTATTTCGGTTTTTGGGGCCGCGGGCGGCGACGG
GGCCCGTGCGTCCCAGCGCACATGTTCGGCGAGGCGGGGCCTGCGAGCGCGGCCACCGAGAATCGGACGG
GGGTAGTCTCAAGCTGGCCGGCCTGCTCTGGTGCCTGGCCTCGCGCCGCCGTGTATCGCCCCGCCCTGGG
CGGCAAGGCTGGCCCGGTCGGCACCAGTTGCGTGAGCGGAAAGATGGCCGCTTCCCGGCCCTGCTGCAGG
GAGCTCAAAATGGAGGACGCGGCGCTCGGGAGAGCGGGCGGGTGAGTCACCCACACAAAGGAAAAGGGCC
TTTCCGTCCTCAGCCGTCGCTTCATGTGACTCCACGGAGTACCGGGCGCCGTCCAGGCACCTCGATTAGT
TCTCGAGCTTTTGGAGTACGTCGTCTTTAGGTTGGGGGGAGGGGTTTTATGCGATGGAGTTTCCCCACAC
TGAGTGGGTGGAGACTGAAGTTAGGCCAGCTTGGCACTTGATGTAATTCTCCTTGGAATTTGCCCTTTTT
GAGTTTGGATCTTGGTTCATTCTCAAGCCTCAGACAGTGGTTCAAAGTTTTTTTCTTCCATTTCAGGTGT
CGTGACGTACGGCCACCATGACCGAGTACAAGCCCACGGTGCGCCTCGCCACCCGCGACGACGTCCCCAG
GGCCGTACGCACCCTCGCCGCCGCGTTCGCCGACTACCCCGCCACGCGCCACACCGTCGATCCGGACCGC
CACATCGAGCGGGTCACCGAGCTGCAAGAACTCTTCCTCACGCGCGTCGGGCTCGACATCGGCAAGGTGT
GGGTCGCGGACGACGGCGCCGCCGTGGCGGTCTGGACCACGCCGGAGAGCGTCGAAGCGGGGGCGGTGTT
CGCCGAGATCGGCCCGCGCATGGCCGAGTTGAGCGGTTCCCGGCTGGCCGCGCAGCAACAGATGGAAGGC
CTCCTGGCGCCGCACCGGCCCAAGGAGCCCGCGTGGTTCCTGGCCACCGTCGGAGTCTCGCCCGACCACC
AGGGCAAGGGTCTGGGCAGCGCCGTCGTGCTCCCCGGAGTGGAGGCGGCCGAGCGCGCCGGGGTGCCCGC
CTTCCTGGAGACCTCCGCGCCCCGCAACCTCCCCTTCTACGAGCGGCTCGGCTTCACCGTCACCGCCGAC
GTCGAGGTGCCCGAAGGACCGCGCACCTGGTGCATGACCCGCAAGCCCGGTGCCTGAACGCGTTAAGTCG
ACAATCAACCTCTGGATTACAAAATTTGTGAAAGATTGACTGGTATTCTTAACTATGTTGCTCCTTTTAC
GCTATGTGGATACGCTGCTTTAATGCCTTTGTATCATGCTATTGCTTCCCGTATGGCTTTCATTTTCTCC
TCCTTGTATAAATCCTGGTTGCTGTCTCTTTATGAGGAGTTGTGGCCCGTTGTCAGGCAACGTGGCGTGG
TGTGCACTGTGTTTGCTGACGCAACCCCCACTGGTTGGGGCATTGCCACCACCTGTCAGCTCCTTTCCGG
GACTTTCGCTTTCCCCCTCCCTATTGCCACGGCGGAACTCATCGCCGCCTGCCTTGCCCGCTGCTGGACA
GGGGCTCGGCTGTTGGGCACTGACAATTCCGTGGTGTTGTCGGGGAAATCATCGTCCTTTCCTTGGCTGC
TCGCCTGTGTTGCCACCTGGATTCTGCGCGGGACGTCCTTCTGCTACGTCCCTTCGGCCCTCAATCCAGC
GGACCTTCCTTCCCGCGGCCTGCTGCCGGCTCTGCGGCCTCTTCCGCGTCTTCGCCTTCGCCCTCAGACG
AGTCGGATCTCCCTTTGGGCCGCCTCCCCGCGTCGACTTTAAGACCAATGACTTACAAGGCAGCTGTAGA
TCTTAGCCACTTTTTAAAAGAAAAGGGGGGACTGGAAGGGCTAATTCACTCCCAACGAAGACAAGATCTG
CTTTTTGCTTGTACTGGGTCTCTCTGGTTAGACCAGATCTGAGCCTGGGAGCTCTCTGGCTAACTAGGGA
ACCCACTGCTTAAGCCTCAATAAAGCTTGCCTTGAGTGCTTCAAGTAGTGTGTGCCCGTCTGTTGTGTGA
CTCTGGTAACTAGAGATCCCTCAGACCCTTTTAGTCAGTGTGGAAAATCTCTAGCAGTACGTATAGTAGT
TCATGTCATCTTATTATTCAGTATTTATAACTTGCAAAGAAATGAATATCAGAGAGTGAGAGGAACTTGT
TTATTGCAGCTTATAATGGTTACAAATAAAGCAATAGCATCACAAATTTCACAAATAAAGCATTTTTTTC
ACTGCATTCTAGTTGTGGTTTGTCCAAACTCATCAATGTATCTTATCATGTCTGGCTCTAGCTATCCCGC
CCCTAACTCCGCCCATCCCGCCCCTAACTCCGCCCAGTTCCGCCCATTCTCCGCCCCATGGCTGACTAAT
TTTTTTTATTTATGCAGAGGCCGAGGCCGCCTCGGCCTCTGAGCTATTCCAGAAGTAGTGAGGAGGCTTT
TTTGGAGGCCTAGGGACGTACCCAATTCGCCCTATAGTGAGTCGTATTACGCGCGCTCACTGGCCGTCGT
TTTACAACGTCGTGACTGGGAAAACCCTGGCGTTACCCAACTTAATCGCCTTGCAGCACATCCCCCTTTC
GCCAGCTGGCGTAATAGCGAAGAGGCCCGCACCGATCGCCCTTCCCAACAGTTGCGCAGCCTGAATGGCG
AATGGG
[124 nt withheld, positions 3367-3490]
C
[91 nt withheld, positions 3492-3582]
A
[49 nt withheld, positions 3584-3632]
CCTTTGACGTTGGAGTCCACGTTCTTT
[37 nt withheld, positions 3660-3696]
ACCCTATCTCGGTCTATTCTTTTGATTTATAAGGGATTTTGCCGATTTCGGCCTATTGGTTAAAAAATGA
GCTGATTTAACAAAAATTTAACGCGAATTTTAACAAAATATTAACGCTTACAATTTAGGTGGCACTTTTC
GGGGAAATGTGCGCGGAACCCCTATTTGTTTATTTTTCTAAATACATTCAAATATGTATCCGCTCATGAG
ACAATAACCCTGATAAATGCTTCAATAATATTGAAAAAGGAAGAGTATGAGTATTCAACATTTCCGTGTC
GCCCTTATTCCCTTTTTTGCGGCATTTTGCCTTCCTGTTTTTGCTCACCCAGAAACGCTGGTGAAAGTAA
AAGATGCTGAAGATCAGTTGGGTGCACGAGTGGGTTACATCGAACTGGATCTCAACAGCGGTAAGATCCT
TGAGAGTTTTCGCCCCGAAGAACGTTTTCCAATGATGAGCACTTTTAAAGTTCTGCTATGTGGCGCGGTA
TTATCCCGTATTGACGCCGGGCAAGAGCAACTCGGTCGCCGCATACACTATTCTCAGAATGACTTGGTTG
AGTACTCACCAGTCACAGAAAAGCATCTTACGGATGGCATGACAGTAAGAGAATTATGCAGTGCTGCCAT
AACCATGAGTGATAACACTGCGGCCAACTTACTTCTGACAACGATCGGAGGACCGAAGGAGCTAACCGCT
TTTTTGCACAACATGGGGGATCATGTAACTCGCCTTGATCGTTGGGAACCGGAGCTGAATGAAGCCATAC
CAAACGACGAGCGTGACACCACGATGCCTGTAGCAATGGCAACAACGTTGCGCAAACTATTAACTGGCGA
ACTACTTACTCTAGCTTCCCGGCAACAATTAATAGACTGGATGGAGGCGGATAAAGTTGCAGGACCACTT
CTGCGCTCGGCCCTTCCGGCTGGCTGGTTTATTGCTGATAAATCTGGAGCCGGTGAGCGTGGGTCTCGCG
GTATCATTGCAGCACTGGGGCCAGATGGTAAGCCCTCCCGTATCGTAGTTATCTACACGACGGGGAGTCA
GGCAACTATGGATGAACGAAATAGACAGATCGCTGAGATAGGTGCCTCACTGATTAAGCATTGGTAACTG
TCAGACCAAGTTTACTCATATATACTTTAGATTGATTTAAAACTTCATTTTTAATTTAAAAGGATCTAGG
TGAAGATCCTTTTTGATAATCTCATGACCAAAATCCCTTAACGTGAGTTTTCGTTCCACTGAGCGTCAGA
CCCCGTAGAAAAGATCAAAGGATCTTCTTGAGATCCTTTTTTTCTGCGCGTAATCTGCTGCTTGCAAACA
AAAAAACCACCGCTACCAGCGGTGGTTTGTTTGCCGGATCAAGAGCTACCAACTCTTTTTCCGAAGGTAA
CTGGCTTCAGCAGAGCGCAGATACCAAATACTGTTCTTCTAGTGTAGCCGTAGTTAGGCCACCACTTCAA
GAACTCTGTAGCACCGCCTACATACCTCGCTCTGCTAATCCTGTTACCAGTGGCTGCTGCCAGTGGCGAT
AAGTCGTGTCTTACCGGGTTGGACTCAAGACGATAGTTACCGGATAAGGCGCAGCGGTCGGGCTGAACGG
GGGGTTCGTGCACACAGCCCAGCTTGGAGCGAACGACCTACACCGAACTGAGATACCTACAGCGTGAGCT
ATGAGAAAGCGCCACGCTTCCCGAAGGGAGAAAGGCGGACAGGTATCCGGTAAGCGGCAGGGTCGGAACA
GGAGAGCGCACGAGGGAGCTTCCAGGGGGAAACGCCTGGTATCTTTATAGTCCTGTCGGGTTTCGCCACC
TCTGACTTGAGCGTCGATTTTTGTGATGCTCGTCAGGGGGGCGGAGCCTATGGAAAAACGCCAGCAACGC
GGCCTTTTTACGGTTCCTGGCCTTTTGCTGGCCTTTTGCTCACATGTTCTTTCCTGCGTTATCCCCTGAT
TCTGTGGATAACCGTATTACCGCCTTTGAGTGAGCTGATACCGCTCGCCGCAGCCGAACGACCGAGCGCA
GCGAGTCAGTGAGCGAGGAAGCGGAAGAGCGCCCAATACGCAAACCGCCTCTCCCCGCGCGTTGGCCGAT
TCATTAATGCAGCTGGCACGACAGGTTTCCCGACTGGAAAGCGGGCAGTGAGCGCAACGCAATTAATGTG
AGTTAGCTCACTCATTAGGCACCCCAGGCTTTACACTTTATGCTTCCGGCTCGTATGTTGTGTGGAATTG
TGAGCGGATAACAATTTCACACAGGAAACAGCTATGACCATGATTACGCCAAGCGCGCAATTAACCCTCA
CTAAAGGGAACAAAAGCTGGAGCTGCAAGCTTAATGTAGTCTTATGCAATACTCTTGTAGTCTTGCAACA
TGGTAACGATGAGTTAGCAACATGCCTTACAAGGAGAGAAAAAGCACCGTGCATGCCGATTGGTGGAAGT
AAGGTGGTACGATCGTGCCTTATTAGGAAGGCAACAGACGGGTCTGACATGGATTGGACGAACCACTGAA
TTGCCGCATTGCAGAGATATTGTATTTAAGTGCCTAGCTCGATACATAAACGGGTCTCTCTGGTTAGACC
AGATCTGAGCCTGGGAGCTCTCTGGCTAACTAGGGAACCCACTGCTTAAGCCTCAATAAAGCTTGCCTTG
AGTGCTTCAAGTAGTGTGTGCCCGTCTGTTGTGTGACTCTGGTAACTAGAGATCCCTCAGACCCTTTTAG
TCAGTGTGGAAAATCTCTAGCAGTGGCGCCCGAACAGGGACTTGAAAGCGAAAGGGAAACCAGAGGAGCT
CTCTCGACGCAGGACTCGGCTTGCTGAAGCGCGCACGGCAAGAGGCGAGGGGCGGCGACTGGTGAGTACG
CCAAAAATTTTGACTAGCGGAGGCTAGAAGGAGAGAGATGGGTGCGAGAGCGTCAGTATTAAGCGGGGGA
GAATTAGATCGCGATGGGAAAAAATTCGGTTAAGGCCAGGGGGAAAGAAAAAATATAAATTAAAACATAT
AGTATGGGCAAGCAGGGAGCTAGAACGATTCGCAGTTAATCCTGGCCTGTTAGAAACATCAGAAGGCTGT
AGACAAATACTGGGACAGCTACAACCATCCCTTCAGACAGGATCAGAAGAACTTAGATCATTATATAATA
CAGTAGCAACCCTCTATTGTGTGCATCAAAGGATAGAGATAAAAGACACCAAGGAAGCTTTAGACAAGAT
AGAGGAAGAGCAAAACAAAAGTAAGACCACCGCACAGCAAGCGGCCGCTGATCTTCAGACCTGGAGGAGG
AGATATGAGGGACAATTGGAGAAGTGAATTATATAAATATAAAGTAGTAAAAATTGAACCATTAGGAGTA
GCACCCACCAAGGCAAAGAGAAGAGTGGTGCAGAGAGAAAAAAGAGCAGTGGGAATAGGAGCTTTGTTCC
TTGGGTTCTTGGGAGCAGCAGGAAGCACTATGGGCGCAGCGTCAATGACGCTGACGGTACAGGCCAGACA
ATTATTGTCTGGTATAGTGCAGCAGCAGAACAATTTGCTGAGGGCTATTGAGGCGCAACAGCATCTGTTG
CAACTCACAGTCTGGGGCATCAAGCAGCTCCAGGCAAGAATCCTGGCTGTGGAAAGATACCTAAAGGATC
AACAGCTCCTGGGGATTTGGGGTTGCTCTGGAAAACTCATTTGCACCACTGCTGTGCCTTGGAATGCTAG
TTGGAGTAATAAATCTCTGGAACAGATTTGGAATCACACGACCTGGATGGAGTGGGACAGAGAAATTAAC
AATTACACAAGCTTAATACACTCCTTAATTGAAGAATCGCAAAACCAGCAAGAAAAGAATGAACAAGAAT
TATTGGAATTAGATAAATGGGCAAGTTTGTGGAATTGGTTTAACATAACAAATTGGCTGTGGTATATAAA
ATTATTCATAATGATAGTAGGAGGCTTGGTAGGTTTAAGAATAGTTTTTGCTGTACTTTCTATAGTGAAT
AGAGTTAGGCAGGGATATTCACCATTATCGTTTCAGACCCACCTCCCAACCCCGAGGGGACCCAGAGAGG
GCCTATTTCCCATGATTCCTTCATATTTGCATATACGATACAAGGCTGTTAGAGAGATAATTAGAATTAA
TTTGACTGTAAACACAAAGATATTAGTACAAAATACGTGACGTAGAAAGTAATAATTTCTTGGGTAGTTT
GCAGTTTTAAAATTATGTTTTAAAATGGACTATCATATGCTTACCGTAACTTGAAAGTATTTCGATTTCT
TGGCTTTATATATCTTGTGGAAAGGACGAAACACCGTCGGGGACCACCCACGATCCGTTTTAGAGCTAGA
AATAGCAAGTTAAAATAAGGCTAGTCCGTTATCAACTTGAAAAAGTGGCACCGAGTCGGTGCTTTTTTAA
GCTTGGCGTAACTAGATCTTGAGACAAATGGCAGTATTCATCCACAATTTTAAAAGAAAAGGGGGGATTG
GGGGGTACAGTGCAGGGGAAAGAATAGTAGACATAATAGCAACAGACATACAAACTAAAGAATTACAAAA
ACAAATTACAAAAATTCAAAATTTTCGGGTTTATTACAGGGACAGCAGAGATCCACTTTGGCGCCGGCTC
GAGGGGG
