>Addgene plasmid #80211 | non-targeting control gRNA (BRDN0001487058) | depositor partial sequence | sequence record 150901 | Target Sequence
TCGGGGACCACCCACGATCC
