>Addgene plasmid #80211 | non-targeting control gRNA (BRDN0001487058) | addgene partial sequence | sequence record 156134 | hU6-F 5'-GAGGGCCTATTTCCCATGATT-3'
CGATACAAGGCTGTTAGAGAGATAATTAGAATTAATTTGACTGTAAACACAAAGATATTAGTACAAAATA
CGTGACGTAGAAAGTAATAATTTCTTGGGTAGTTTGCAGTTTTAAAATTATGTTTTAAAATGGACTATCA
TATGCTTACCGTAACTTGAAAGTATTTCGATTTCTTGGCTTTATATATCTTGTGGAAAGGACGAAACACC
GTCGGGGACCACCCACGATCCGTTTTAGAGCTAGAAATAGCAAGTTAAAATAAGGCTAGTCCGTTATCAA
CTTGAAAAAGTGGCACCGAGTCGGTGCTTTTTTAAGCTTGGCGTAACTAGATCTTGAGACAAATGGCAGT
ATTCATCCACAATTTTAAAAGAAAAGGGGGGATTGGGGGGTACAGTGCAGGGGAAAGAATAGTAGACATA
ATAGCAACAGACATACAAACTAAAGAATTACAAAAACAAATTACAAAAATTCAAAATTTTCGGGTTTATT
ACAGGGACAGCAGAGATCCACTTTGGCGCCGGCTCGAGGGGGCCCGGGTGCAAAGATGGATAAAGTTTTA
AACAGAGAGGAATCTTTGCAGCTAATGGACCTTCTAGGTCTTGAAAGGAGTGGGAATTGGCTCCGGTGCC
CGTCAGTGGGCAGAGCGCACATCGCCCACAGTCCCCGAGAAGTTGGGGGGAGGGGTCGGCAATTGATCCG
GTGCCTAGAGAAGGTGGCGCGGGGTAAACTGGGAAAGTGATGTCGTGTACTGGCTCCGCCTTTTTCCCGA
GGGTGGGGGAGAACCGTATATAAGTGCAGTAGTCGCCGTGAACGTTCTTTTTCGCAACGGGTTTGCCGCC
AGAACACAGGTAAGTGCCGTGTGTGGTTCCCGCGGGCCTGGCCTCTTTACGGGTTATGGCCCTTGCGTGC
CTTGAATTACTTCCACCTGGCTGCAGTACGTGA
